Addgene plasmid #215251: GB4193
Purpose: TU for the expression of the CIB1 gene fused to the VPR activation domain under the P35S promoter and TNOS terminator in alpha1
Depositing lab: Diego Orzaez. Depositing organization: Instituto de Biologia Molecular y Celular de Plantas. Publication: A quantitative autonomous bioluminescence reporter system with a wide dynamic range for Plant Synthetic Biology. Calvache C, Vazquez-Vilar M, Moreno-Gimenez E, Orzaez D. Plant Biotechnol J. 2024 Jan;22(1):37-47. doi: 10.1111/pbi.14146. Epub 2023 Oct 26. PubMed 37882352.
Backbone
  Vector backbone: pDGB3_alpha2
  Backbone manufacturer: self-made; derived from pCambia1302 generated at the Cambia Institute
  Vector type: Synthetic Biology
Growth in bacteria
  Bacterial resistance: Kanamycin, 50 μg/mL
  Growth temperature: 37°C
  Growth strain: DH5alpha
  Copy number: High Copy
Gene/Insert
  Gene/Insert name: P35S:CIB1:VPR:TNOS
  Species: Synthetic
  Mutation: BsaI and BsmBI sites removed
  Cloning method: Restriction Enzyme; 5′ cloning site BsmBI (destroyed during cloning); 3′ cloning site BsmBI (destroyed during cloning)
Terms and licenses: Academic/Nonprofit Terms; Industry Terms: Not Available to Industry
How to cite: GB4193 was a gift from Diego Orzaez (Addgene plasmid # 215251 ; http://n2t.net/addgene:215251 ; RRID:Addgene_215251)
