[The description below was written by a language model from this plasmid's Addgene catalogue record and pLannotate feature annotations shown in this document.]
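Description:
GB4193 is a GoldenBraid transcriptional unit carried in a plant binary vector of the pDGB3 alpha series, which derives from pCambia1302. The record is inconsistent about the exact destination vector: the purpose statement says alpha1, while the backbone field lists pDGB3_alpha2. The roughly 10.1 kb plasmid replicates in E. coli from a high-copy ColE1/pMB1-type origin (with the pBR322 bom region) and carries the pVS1 oriV with RepA and StaA for replication and stable maintenance in Agrobacterium. A bacterial KanR gene (aph(3')-Ia), located outside the T-DNA, provides kanamycin selection. Nopaline-type left and right border repeats flank the payload, so the cassette can be delivered to plant cells by Agrobacterium-mediated transfer. No plant selectable marker is annotated within the borders.

The payload is a single expression cassette. The constitutive CaMV 35S promoter, followed by a fragment of the TMV omega translational enhancer, drives the Arabidopsis bHLH transcription factor CIB1 (BHLH63) fused in frame to the tripartite VPR activation domain. VPR is detected here as VP16-repeat, human RELA/p65 and Epstein-Barr virus Rta segments, and the cassette ends with the NOS terminator. Internal BsaI and BsmBI sites were removed to domesticate the parts for Type IIS assembly, and the unit can be combined with other GoldenBraid modules into multigene constructs.

CIB1 is generally known as the blue-light-dependent binding partner of cryptochrome 2, so a CIB1-VPR fusion would typically act as the activator half of a light-inducible transcription system. The record itself does not spell out this use. It associates the plasmid with work on a quantitative autonomous bioluminescence reporter for plant synthetic biology.
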