Features (pLannotate 1.2.2; 19 found; start..end, strand, type, name):
    616..960     +  promoter       CaMV 35S promoter: strong constitutive promoter from cauliflower mosaic virus
    913..959     +  promoter       minimal CaMV 35S promoter: minimal 35S promoter from cauliflower mosaic virus
    992..1017    +  misc_feature   TMV Ω (fragment): translational enhancer from the tobacco mosaic virus 5'-leader sequence (Gallie et al., 1988)
   1034..2038    +  CDS            BHLH63: BH063_ARATH - Also known as CIB1, EN84. Experimental evidence at protein level: Swiss-Prot protein existence level 1. Transcription factor that binds DNA to G box 5'-CACGTG-3' and, to a lower extent, to E-box 5'-CANNTG-3' in vitro. Binds to chromatin DNA of the FT gene and promotes its expression, and thus triggers flowering in response to blue light. From Arabidopsis thaliana (Mouse-ear cress).
   2241..2263    +  CDS            VP160 (fragment): 10 tandem repeats of the minimal activation domain of herpes simplex virus VP16 (Cheng et al., 2013)
   2312..2668    +  CDS            RELA (fragment): TF65_HUMAN - Also known as NFKB3. Experimental evidence at protein level: Swiss-Prot protein existence level 1. NF-kappa-B is a pleiotropic transcription factor present in almost all cell types and is the endpoint of a series of signal transduction events that are initiated by a vast array of stimuli related to many biological processes such as inflammation, immunity, differentiation, cell growth, tumorigenesis and apoptosis. NF-kappa-B is a homo- or heterodimeric complex formed by the Rel-like domain- containing proteins RELA/p65, RELB, NFKB1/p105, NFKB1/p50, REL and NFKB2/p52. The heterodime
   2693..3262    +  CDS            Rta AD: transcriptional activation domain from the human herpesvirus 4 (Epstein-Barr virus) replication and transcription activator Rta/BRLF1 (Hardwick et al., 1992; Chavez et al., 2015)
   3289..3541    +  terminator     NOS terminator: nopaline synthase terminator and poly(A) signal
   3662..3749    +  promoter       AmpR promoter (fragment): bla
   3778..3802    +  misc_feature   RB T-DNA repeat: right border repeat from nopaline C58 T-DNA
   4142..4543    +  CDS            Y4CG_SINFN (fragment): Protein inferred from homology: Swiss-Prot protein existence level 3. From Sinorhizobium fredii (strain NBRC 101917 / NGR234).
   5103..5732    +  CDS            pVS1 StaA: stability protein from the Pseudomonas plasmid pVS1 (Heeb et al., 2000)
   6161..7234    +  CDS            pVS1 RepA: replication protein from the Pseudomonas plasmid pVS1 (Heeb et al., 2000)
   7300..7494    +  rep_origin     pVS1 oriV: origin of replication for the Pseudomonas plasmid pVS1 (Heeb et al., 2000)
   7697..7736    +  CDS            rop (fragment): Rop protein, which maintains plasmids at low copy number; rop
   7838..7978    +  misc_feature   bom: basis of mobility region from pBR322
   8164..8752    -  rep_origin     ori: high-copy-number ColE1/pMB1/pBR322/pUC origin of replication
   8840..9655    -  CDS            KanR: aminoglycoside phosphotransferase; aph(3')-Ia; confers resistance to kanamycin in bacteria or G418 (Geneticin®) in eukaryotes
  10088..10112   +  misc_feature   LB T-DNA repeat: left border repeat from nopaline C58 T-DNA
>Addgene plasmid #215251 | GB4193 | addgene full sequence | sequence record 436582 | Addgene NGS Result
GGAGACTAGAGCCAAGCTGATCTCCTTTGCCCCGGAGATCACCATGGACGACTTTCTCTATCTCTACGAT
CTAGGAAGAAAGTTCGACGGAGAAGGTGACGATACCATGTTCACCACCGATAATGAGAAGATTAGCCTCT
TCAATTTCAGAAAGAATGCTGACCCACAGATGGTTAGAGAGGCCTACGCGGCAGGTCTGATCAAGACGAT
CTACCCGAGTAATAATCTCCAGGAGATCAAATACCTTCCCAAGAAGGTTAAAGATGCAGTCAAAAGATTC
AGGACTAACTGCATCAAGAACACAGAGAAAGATATATTTCTCAAGATCAGAAGTACTATTCCAGTATGGA
CGATTCAAGGCTTGCTTCATAAACCAAGGCAAGTAATAGAGATTGGAGTCTCTAAGAAAGTAGTTCCTAC
TGAATCAAAGGCCATGGAGTCAAAAATTCAGATCGAGGATCTAACAGAACTCGCCGTGAAGACTGGCGAA
CAGTTCATACAGAGTCTTTTACGACTCAATGACAAGAAGAAAATCTTCGTCAACATGGTGGAGCACGACA
CTCTCGTCTACTCCAAGAATATCAAAGATACAGTCTCAGAAGACCAAAGGGCTATTGAGACTTTTCAACA
AAGGGTAATATCGGGAAACCTCCTCGGATTCCATTGCCCAGCTATCTGTCACTTCATCAAAAGGACAGTA
GAAAAGGAAGGTGGCACCTACAAATGCCATCATTGCGATAAAGGAAAGGCTATCGTTCAAGATGCCCCTG
CCGACAGTGGTCCCAAAGATGGACCCCCACCCACGAGGAGCATCGTGGAAAAAGAAGACGTTCCAACCAC
GTCTTCAAAGCAAGTGGATTGATGTGATATCTCCACTGACGTAAGGGATGACGCACAATCCCACTATCCT
TCGCAAGACCCTTCCTCTATATAAGGAAGTTCATTTCATTTGGAGAGGACTCCGGTATTTTTACAACAAT
TACCACAACAAAACAAACAACAAACAACATTACAATTTACTATTCTAGTCGAAATGAATGGAGCTATAGG
AGGTGACCTTTTGCTCAATTTTCCTGACATGTCGGTCCTAGAGCGCCAAAGGGCTCACCTCAAGTACCTC
AATCCCACCTTTGATTCTCCTCTCGCCGGCTTCTTTGCCGATTCTTCAATGATTACCGGCGGCGAGATGG
ACAGCTATCTTTCGACTGCCGGTTTGAATCTTCCGATGATGTACGGTGAGACTACGGTGGAAGGTGATTC
AAGACTCTCAATTTCGCCGGAAACGACGCTTGGGACTGGAAATTTCAAGAAACGGAAGTTTGATACAGAG
ACTAAGGATTGTAATGAGAAGAAGAAGAAGATGACGATGAACAGAGATGACCTAGTAGAAGAAGGAGAAG
AAGAGAAGTCGAAAATAACAGAGCAAAACAATGGGAGCACAAAAAGCATCAAGAAGATGAAACACAAAGC
CAAGAAAGAAGAGAACAATTTCTCTAATGATTCATCTAAAGTGACGAAGGAATTGGAGAAAACGGATTAT
ATTCATGTTCGTGCACGACGAGGCCAAGCCACTGATAGTCACAGCATAGCAGAACGAGTTAGAAGAGAAA
AGATCAGTGAGAGAATGAAGTTTCTACAAGATTTGGTTCCTGGATGCGACAAGATCACAGGCAAAGCAGG
GATGCTTGATGAAATCATTAACTATGTTCAGTCTCTTCAGAGACAAATCGAGTTCTTATCGATGAAACTA
GCAATTGTGAATCCAAGGCCGGATTTTGATATGGATGACATTTTTGCCAAAGAGGTTGCCTCAACTCCAA
TGACTGTGGTGCCATCTCCTGAAATGGTTCTTTCCGGTTATTCTCATGAGATGGTTCACTCTGGTTATTC
TAGTGAGATGGTTAACTCCGGTTACCTTCATGTCAATCCAATGCAGCAAGTGAATACCAGTTCTGATCCA
TTGTCATGCTTCAACAATGGCGAAGCTCCTTCGATGTGGGACTCTCATGTGCAGAATCTCTATGGCAATT
TAGGAGTAGGTTCGGACCCAAAAAAGAAGCGTAAGGTCGATCCCAAGAAGAAGAGAAAGGTAGATCCTAA
GAAGAAGAGAAAGGTAGACGCATTGGATGACTTCGACTTAGACATGCTTGGGTCAGATGCTTTGGACGAC
TTTGACCTCGACATGTTGGGTTCTGACGCGCTAGATGACTTCGACTTGGACATGTTGGGCTCCGACGCTT
TGGACGACTTTGATCTGGACATGTTACCGAAAAAGAAACGCAAAGTTGATCCTAAGAAGAAGAGAAAGGT
ACCTACACAGGCCGGCGAGGGCACACTGTCTGAAGCTCTGCTGCAGCTGCAGTTCGACGACGAGGATCTG
GGAGCCCTGCTGGGAAACAGCACCGATCCTGCCGTGTTCACCGACCTGGCCAGCGTGGACAACAGCGAGT
TCCAGCAGCTGCTGAACCAGGGCATCCCTGTGGCCCCTCACACCACCGAGCCCATGCTGATGGAATACCC
CGAGGCCATCACCCGGCTCGTGACAGGCGCTCAGAGGCCTCCTGATCCAGCTCCTGCCCCTCTGGGAGCA
CCAGGCCTGCCTAATGGACTGCTGTCTGGCGACGAGGACTTCAGCTCTATCGCCGATATGGATTTCTCAG
CCTTGCTGATTAACTCTAGAAGTTCCGGATCTCGGGATTCCAGGGAAGGGATGTTTTTGCCGAAGCCTGA
GGCCGGCTCCGCTATTAGTGACGTGTTTGAGGGCCGCGAGGTGTGCCAGCCAAAACGAATCCGGCCATTT
CATCCTCCAGGAAGTCCATGGGCCAACCGCCCACTCCCCGCCAGCCTCGCACCAACACCAACCGGTCCAG
TACATGAGCCAGTCGGGTCACTGACCCCGGCACCAGTCCCTCAGCCACTGGATCCAGCGCCCGCAGTGAC
TCCCGAGGCCAGTCACCTGTTGGAGGATCCCGATGAAGAAACGAGCCAGGCTGTCAAAGCCCTTCGGGAG
ATGGCCGATACTGTGATTCCCCAGAAGGAAGAGGCTGCAATCTGTGGCCAAATGGACCTTTCCCATCCGC
CCCCAAGGGGCCATCTGGATGAGCTGACAACCACACTTGAGTCCATGACCGAGGATCTGAACCTGGACTC
ACCCCTGACCCCGGAATTGAACGAGATTCTGGATACCTTCCTGAACGACGAGTGCCTCTTGCATGCCATG
CATATCAGCACAGGACTGTCCATCTTCGACACATCTCTGTTTTGAGCTTGGAATGGATCTTCGATCCCGA
TCGTTCAAACATTTGGCAATAAAGTTTCTTAAGATTGAATCCTGTTGCCGGTCTTGCGACGATTATCATA
TAATTTCTGTTGAATTACGTTAAGCATGTAATAATTAACATGTAATGCATGACGTTATTTATGAGATGGG
TTTTTATGATTAGAGTCCCGCAATTATACATTTAATACGCGATAGAAAACAAAATATAGCGCGCAAACTA
GGATAAATTATCGCGCGCGGTGTCATCTATGTTACTAGATCGGGAATTGCCAAGCTAATTCTTGAAGACG
AAAGGGCCTCGTGATACGCCTATTTTTATAGGTTAATGTCATGATAATAATGGTTTCTTAGACGTCAGGT
GGCACTTTTCGGGGAAATGTGCGCGGAACCCCTATTTGTTTATTTTTCTAAATACATTCAAATATGTATC
CGCTCATGAGACAATAACCCTGATAAATGCTTCAATAATGGGACCGACTCGCGCTTGAGACGAAGCTTGA
CAGGATATATTGGCGGGTAAACCTAAGAGAAAAGAGCGTTTATTAGAATAATCGGATATTTAAAAGGGCG
TGAAAAGGTTTATCCGTTCGTCCATTTGTATGTGCATGCCAACCACAGGGTTCCCCTCGGGATCAAAGTA
CTTTGATCCAACCCCTCCGCTGCTATAGTGCAGTCGGCTTCTGACGTTCAGTGCAGCCGTCATCTGAAAA
CGACATGTCGCACAAGTCCTAAGTTACGCGACAGGCTGCCGCCCTGCCCTTTTCCTGGCGTTTTCTTGTC
GCGTGTTTTAGTCGCATAAAGTAGAATACTTGCGACTAGAACCGGAGACATTACGCCATGAACAAGAGCG
CCGCCGCTGGCCTGCTGGGCTATGCCCGCGTCAGCACCGACGACCAGGACTTGACCAACCAACGGGCCGA
ACTGCACGCGGCCGGCTGCACCAAGCTGTTTTCCGAGAAGATCACCGGCACCAGGCGCGACCGCCCGGAG
CTGGCCAGGATGCTTGACCACCTACGCCCTGGCGACGTTGTGACAGTGACCAGGCTAGACCGCCTGGCCC
GCAGCACCCGCGACCTACTGGACATTGCCGAGCGCATCCAGGAGGCCGGCGCGGGCCTGCGTAGCCTGGC
AGAGCCGTGGGCCGACACCACCACGCCGGCCGGCCGCATGGTGTTGACCGTGTTCGCCGGCATTGCCGAG
TTCGAGCGTTCCCTAATCATCGACCGCACCCGGAGCGGGCGCGAGGCCGCCAAGGCCCGAGGCGTGAAGT
TTGGCCCCCGCCCTACCCTCACCCCGGCACAGATCGCGCACGCCCGCGAGCTGATCGACCAGGAAGGCCG
CACCGTGAAAGAGGCGGCTGCACTGCTTGGCGTGCATCGCTCGACCCTGTACCGCGCACTTGAGCGCAGC
GAGGAAGTGACGCCCACCGAGGCCAGGCGGCGCGGTGCCTTCCGTGAGGACGCATTGACCGAGGCCGACG
CCCTGGCGGCCGCCGAGAATGAACGCCAAGAGGAACAAGCATGAAACCGCACCAGGACGGCCAGGACGAA
CCGTTTTTCATTACCGAAGAGATCGAGGCGGAGATGATCGCGGCCGGGTACGTGTTCGAGCCGCCCGCGC
ACCTCTCAACCGTGCGGCTGCATGAAATCCTGGCCGGTTTGTCTGATGCCAAGCTGGCGGCCTGGCCGGC
CAGCTTGGCCGCTGAAGAAACCGAGCGCCGCCGTCTAAAAAGGTGATGTGTATTTGAGTAAAACAGCTTG
CGTCATGCGGTCGCTGCGTATATGATGCGATGAGTAAATAAACAAATACGCAAGGGGAACGCATGAAGGT
TATCGCTGTACTTAACCAGAAAGGCGGGTCAGGCAAGACGACCATCGCAACCCATCTAGCCCGCGCCCTG
CAACTCGCCGGGGCCGATGTTCTGTTAGTCGATTCCGATCCCCAGGGCAGTGCCCGCGATTGGGCGGCCG
TGCGGGAAGATCAACCGCTAACCGTTGTCGGCATCGACCGCCCGACGATTGACCGCGACGTGAAGGCCAT
CGGCCGGCGCGACTTCGTAGTGATCGACGGAGCGCCCCAGGCGGCGGACTTGGCTGTGTCCGCGATCAAG
GCAGCCGACTTCGTGCTGATTCCGGTGCAGCCAAGCCCTTACGACATATGGGCCACCGCCGACCTGGTGG
AGCTGGTTAAGCAGCGCATTGAGGTCACGGATGGAAGGCTACAAGCGGCCTTTGTCGTGTCGCGGGCGAT
CAAAGGCACGCGCATCGGCGGTGAGGTTGCCGAGGCGCTGGCCGGGTACGAGCTGCCCATTCTTGAGTCC
CGTATCACGCAGCGCGTGAGCTACCCAGGCACTGCCGCCGCCGGCACAACCGTTCTTGAATCAGAACCCG
AGGGCGACGCTGCCCGCGAGGTCCAGGCGCTGGCCGCTGAAATTAAATCAAAACTCATTTGAGTTAATGA
GGTAAAGAGAAAATGAGCAAAAGCACAAACACGCTAAGTGCCGGCCGTCCGAGCGCACGCAGCAGCAAGG
CTGCAACGTTGGCCAGCCTGGCAGACACGCCAGCCATGAAGCGGGTCAACTTTCAGTTGCCGGCGGAGGA
TCACACCAAGCTGAAGATGTACGCGGTACGCCAAGGCAAGACCATTACCGAGCTGCTATCTGAATACATC
GCGCAGCTACCAGAGTAAATGAGCAAATGAATAAATGAGTAGATGAATTTTAGCGGCTAAAGGAGGCGGC
ATGGAAAATCAAGAACAACCAGGCACCGACGCCGTGGAATGCCCCATGTGTGGAGGAACGGGCGGTTGGC
CAGGCGTAAGCGGCTGGGTTGCCTGCCGGCCCTGCAATGGCACTGGAACCCCCAAGCCCGAGGAATCGGC
GTGAGCGGTCGCAAACCATCCGGCCCGGTACAAATCGGCGCGGCGCTGGGTGATGACCTGGTGGAGAAGT
TGAAGGCCGCGCAGGCCGCCCAGCGGCAACGCATCGAGGCAGAAGCACGCCCCGGTGAATCGTGGCAAGC
GGCCGCTGATCGAATCCGCAAAGAATCCCGGCAACCGCCGGCAGCCGGTGCGCCGTCGATTAGGAAGCCG
CCCAAGGGCGACGAGCAACCAGATTTTTTCGTTCCGATGCTCTATGACGTGGGCACCCGCGATAGTCGCA
GCATCATGGACGTGGCCGTTTTCCGTCTGTCGAAGCGTGACCGACGAGCTGGCGAGGTGATCCGCTACGA
GCTTCCAGACGGGCACGTAGAGGTTTCCGCAGGGCCGGCCGGCATGGCCAGTGTGTGGGATTACGACCTG
GTACTGATGGCGGTTTCCCATCTAACCGAATCCATGAACCGATACCGGGAAGGGAAGGGAGACAAGCCCG
GCCGCGTGTTCCGTCCACACGTTGCGGACGTACTCAAGTTCTGCCGGCGAGCCGATGGCGGAAAGCAGAA
AGACGACCTGGTAGAAACCTGCATTCGGTTAAACACCACGCACGTTGCCATGCAGCGTACGAAGAAGGCC
AAGAACGGCCGCCTGGTGACGGTATCCGAGGGTGAAGCCTTGATTAGCCGCTACAAGATCGTAAAGAGCG
AAACCGGGCGGCCGGAGTACATCGAGATCGAGCTAGCTGATTGGATGTACCGCGAGATCACAGAAGGCAA
GAACCCGGACGTGCTGACGGTTCACCCCGATTACTTTTTGATCGATCCCGGCATCGGCCGTTTTCTCTAC
CGCCTGGCACGCCGCGCCGCAGGCAAGGCAGAAGCCAGATGGTTGTTCAAGACGATCTACGAACGCAGTG
GCAGCGCCGGAGAGTTCAAGAAGTTCTGTTTCACCGTGCGCAAGCTGATCGGGTCAAATGACCTGCCGGA
GTACGATTTGAAGGAGGAGGCGGGGCAGGCTGGCCCGATCCTAGTCATGCGCTACCGCAACCTGATCGAG
GGCGAAGCATCCGCCGGTTCCTAATGTACGGAGCAGATGCTAGGGCAAATTGCCCTAGCAGGGGAAAAAG
GTCGAAAAGGACTCTTTCCTGTGGATAGCACGTACATTGGGAACCCAAAGCCGTACATTGGGAACCGGAA
CCCGTACATTGGGAACCCAAAGCCGTACATTGGGAACCGGTCACACATGTAAGTGACTGATATAAAAGAG
AAAAAAGGCGATTTTTCCGCCTAAAACTCTTTAAAACTTATTAAAACTCTTAAAACCCGCCTGGCCTGTG
CATAACTGTCTGGCCAGCGCACAGCCGAAGAGCTGCAAAAAGCGCCTACCCTTCGGTCGCTGCGCTCCCT
ACGCCCCGCCGCTTCGCGTCGGCCTATCGCGGCCGCTGGCCGCTCAAAAATGGCTGGCCTACGGCCAGGC
AATCTACCAGGGCGCGGACAAGCCGCGCCGTCGCCACTCGACCGCCGGCGCCCACATCAAGGCACCCTGC
CTCGCGCGTTTCGGTGATGACGGTGAAAACCTCTGACACATGCAGCTCCCGGTGACGGTCACAGCTTGTC
TGTAAGCGGATGCCGGGAGCAGACAAGCCCGTCAGGGCGCGTCAGCGGGTGTTGGCGGGTGTCGGGGCGC
AGCCATGACCCAGTCACGTAGCGATAGCGGAGTGTATACTGGCTTAACTATGCGGCATCAGAGCAGATTG
TACTGAGAGTGCACCATATGCGGTGTGAAATACCGCACAGATGCGTAAGGAGAAAATACCGCATCAGGCG
CTCTTCCGCTTCCTCGCTCACTGACTCGCTGCGCTCGGTCGTTCGGCTGCGGCGAGCGGTATCAGCTCAC
TCAAAGGCGGTAATACGGTTATCCACAGAATCAGGGGATAACGCAGGAAAGAACATGTGAGCAAAAGGCC
AGCAAAAGGCCAGGAACCGTAAAAAGGCCGCGTTGCTGGCGTTTTTCCATAGGCTCCGCCCCCCTGACGA
GCATCACAAAAATCGACGCTCAAGTCAGAGGTGGCGAAACCCGACAGGACTATAAAGATACCAGGCGTTT
CCCCCTGGAAGCTCCCTCGTGCGCTCTCCTGTTCCGACCCTGCCGCTTACCGGATACCTGTCCGCCTTTC
TCCCTTCGGGAAGCGTGGCGCTTTCTCATAGCTCACGCTGTAGGTATCTCAGTTCGGTGTAGGTCGTTCG
CTCCAAGCTGGGCTGTGTGCACGAACCCCCCGTTCAGCCCGACCGCTGCGCCTTATCCGGTAACTATCGT
CTTGAGTCCAACCCGGTAAGACACGACTTATCGCCACTGGCAGCAGCCACTGGTAACAGGATTAGCAGAG
CGAGGTATGTAGGCGGTGCTACAGAGTTCTTGAAGTGGTGGCCTAACTACGGCTACACTAGAAGGACAGT
ATTTGGTATCTGCGCTCTGCTGAAGCCAGTTACCTTCGGAAAAAGAGTTGGTAGCTCTTGATCCGGCAAA
CAAACCACCGCTGGTAGCGGTGGTTTTTTTGTTTGCAAGCAGCAGATTACGCGCAGAAAAAAAGGATCTC
AAGAAGATCCTTTGATCTTTTCTACGGGGTCTGACGCTCAGTGGAACGAAAACTCACGTTAAGGGATTTT
GGTCATGCATTCTAGGTGATTAGAAAAACTCATCGAGCATCAAATGAAACTGCAATTTATTCATATCAGG
ATTATCAATACCATATTTTTGAAAAAGCCGTTTCTGTAATGAAGGAGAAAACTCACCGAGGCAGTTCCAT
AGGATGGCAAGATCCTGGTATCGGTCTGCGATTCCGACTCGTCCAACATCAATACAACCTATTAATTTCC
CCTCGTCAAAAATAAGGTTATCAAGTGAGAAATCACCATGAGTGACGACTGAATCCGGTGAGAATGGCAA
AAGTTTATGCATTTCTTTCCAGACTTGTTCAACAGGCCAGCCATTACGCTCGTCATCAAAATCACTCGCA
TCAACCAAACCGTTATTCATTCGTGATTGCGCCTGAGCGAGTCGAAATACGCGATCGCTGTTAAAAGGAC
AATTACAAACAGGAATCGAATGCAACCGGCGCAGGAACACTGCCAGCGCATCAACAATATTTTCACCTGA
ATCAGGATATTCTTCTAATACCTGGAATGCTGTTTTCCCTGGGATCGCAGTGGTGAGTAACCATGCATCA
TCAGGAGTACGGATAAAATGCTTGATGGTCGGAAGAGGCATAAATTCCGTCAGCCAGTTTAGTCTGACCA
TCTCATCTGTAACATCATTGGCAACGCTACCTTTGCCATGTTTCAGAAACAACTCTGGCGCATCGGGCTT
CCCATACAATCGGTAGATTGTCGCACCTGATTGCCCGACATTATCGCGAGCCCATTTATACCCATATAAA
TCAGCATCCATGTTGGAATTTAATCGCGGCCTTGAGCAAGACGTTTCCCGTTGAATATGGCTCATAACAG
AACTTATTATTTCCTTCCTCTTTTCTACAGTATTTAAAGATACCCCAAGAAGCTAATTATAACAAGACGA
ACTCCAATTCACTGTTCCTTGCATTCTAAAACCTTAAATACCAGAAAACAGCTTTTTCAAAGTTGTTTTC
AAAGTTGGCGTATAACATAGTATCGACGGAGCCGATTTTGAAACCGCGGTGATCACAGGCAGCAACGCTC
TGTCATCGTTACAATCAACATGCTACCCTCCGCGAGATCATCCGTGTTTCAAACCCGGCAGCTTAGTTGC
CGTTCTTCCGAATAGCATCGGTAACATGAGCAAAGTCTGCCGCCTTACAACGGCTCTCCCGCTGACGCCG
TCCCGGACTGATGGGCTGCCTGTATCGAGTGGTGATTTTGTGCCGAGCTGCCGGTCGGGGAGCTGTTGGC
TGGCTGGTGGCAGGATATATTGTGGTGTAAACATAACAAGCTTCGTCTCAGTCA
